Addgene plasmid #109295: pEGFPN1zetaYF1-6
Purpose: Express TCR zeta-GFP fusion protein
Depositing lab: Nicolai van Oers. Depositing organization: University of Texas Southwestern Medical Center.
Backbone
  Vector backbone: pEGFPN1
  Backbone manufacturer: Clontech
  Backbone size w/o insert (bp): 4700
  Vector type: Mammalian Expression
Growth in bacteria
  Bacterial resistance: Kanamycin, 50 μg/mL
  Growth temperature: 37°C
  Growth strain: DH5alpha
  Copy number: High Copy
Gene/Insert
  Gene/Insert name: TCR zeta
  Species: M. musculus (mouse)
  Mutation: All six Y to F
  Entrez Gene: Cd247 (a.k.a. 4930549J05Rik, A430104F18Rik, Cd3, Cd3-eta, Cd3-zeta, Cd3h, Cd3z, Cd3zeta, T3z, Tcrk, Tcrz)
  Promoter: CMV
  Cloning method: Restriction Enzyme; 5′ cloning site Unknown (unknown if destroyed)
  Sequencing primers: 5′ CMV-F
Terms and licenses: Academic/Nonprofit Terms; Industry Terms: Not Available to Industry
How to cite: pEGFPN1zetaYF1-6 was a gift from Nicolai van Oers (Addgene plasmid # 109295 ; http://n2t.net/addgene:109295 ; RRID:Addgene_109295)
