[The description below was written by a language model from this plasmid's Addgene catalogue record and pLannotate feature annotations shown in this document.]
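Description:
pEGFPN1zetaYF1-6 is a mammalian expression plasmid built on the Clontech pEGFP-N1 backbone and designed to produce the mouse T-cell receptor zeta chain (Cd247, also called CD3 zeta) fused at its C-terminus to EGFP. The sequenced record is about 5.2 kb. The Cd247 coding sequence sits in the multiple cloning site, flanked by residual polylinker fragments. It lies directly downstream of the human CMV immediate early enhancer/promoter and directly upstream of the mammalian codon-optimized EGFP open reading frame, and the transcript terminates at an SV40 polyadenylation signal. The exact restriction sites used for cloning are not recorded.

The distinguishing feature of the insert is that all six tyrosines have been changed to phenylalanine. The zeta cytoplasmic tail carries immunoreceptor tyrosine-based activation motifs (ITAMs) that are phosphorylated by Src family kinases after TCR engagement. The record does not spell out which residues are altered, but six Y-to-F changes correspond to the paired tyrosines of the three zeta ITAMs. The construct would therefore be expected to yield a fluorescent zeta chain that cannot be phosphorylated, suited to imaging or signalling experiments where it can serve as a comparison to wild-type zeta.

The plasmid is maintained in E. coli through a high-copy pUC-type origin and kanamycin selection. The Tn5 NeoR/KanR gene is driven by both a bacterial promoter and the SV40 early promoter and is followed by the HSV TK polyadenylation signal, so it also allows G418 selection of stably transfected mammalian cells. An f1 origin is present for single-stranded DNA production. The short large T antigen, ble and bGH poly(A) annotations are fragmentary matches, probably backbone remnants rather than functional elements.
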