Features (pLannotate 1.2.2; 16 found; start..end, strand, type, name):
      1..204     +  promoter       CMV promoter: human cytomegalovirus (CMV) immediate early promoter
    227..272     +  misc_feature   MCS (fragment): multiple cloning site
    273..764     +  CDS            Cd247: CD3Z_MOUSE - Also known as Cd3z, Tcrz. Experimental evidence at protein level: Swiss-Prot protein existence level 1. Part of the TCR-CD3 complex present on T-lymphocyte cell surface that plays an essential role in adaptive immune response. When antigen presenting cells (APCs) activate T-cell receptor (TCR), TCR- mediated signals are transmitted across the cell membrane by the CD3 chains CD3D, CD3E, CD3G and CD3Z. All CD3 chains contain immunoreceptor tyrosine-based activation motifs (ITAMs) in their cytoplasmic domain. Upon TCR engagement, these motifs become phosphorylated by Src family prote
    765..793     +  misc_feature   MCS (fragment): multiple cloning site
    801..1520    +  CDS            EGFP: the original enhanced GFP (Yang et al., 1996) mammalian codon-optimized
   1537..1620    +  CDS            large T antigen (fragment): large T antigen from SV40 (simian virus 40)
   1643..1764    +  polyA_signal   SV40 poly(A) signal: SV40 polyadenylation signal
   1798..2226    -  rep_origin     f1 ori (sequence partly withheld): f1 bacteriophage origin of replication; arrow indicates direction of (+) strand synthesis
   2253..2357    +  promoter       AmpR promoter: bla
   2359..2716    +  promoter       SV40 promoter: SV40 enhancer and early promoter
   2751..3545    +  CDS            NeoR/KanR: aminoglycoside phosphotransferase from Tn5; aph(3')-II (or nptII); confers resistance to neomycin, kanamycin, and G418 (Geneticin®)
   3566..3718    +  CDS            ble (fragment): BLE_KLEPN - Experimental evidence at protein level: Swiss-Prot protein existence level 1. Binding protein with a strong affinity to the bleomycin family of antibiotics. Binds to CL990; an antimitotic-antibiotic compound. From Klebsiella pneumoniae.
   3777..3824    +  polyA_signal   HSV TK poly(A) signal: herpes simplex virus thymidine kinase polyadenylation signal (Cole and Stacy, 1985)
   3915..3931    -  polyA_signal   bGH poly(A) signal (fragment): bovine growth hormone polyadenylation signal
   4153..4741    +  rep_origin     ori: high-copy-number ColE1/pMB1/pBR322/pUC origin of replication
   4916..5219    +  enhancer       CMV enhancer: human cytomegalovirus immediate early enhancer
>Addgene plasmid #109295 | pEGFPN1zetaYF1-6 | addgene full sequence | sequence record 211323 | Addgene NGS Result
GTGATGCGGTTTTGGCAGTACATCAATGGGCGTGGATAGCGGTTTGACTCACGGGGATTTCCAAGTCTCC
ACCCCATTGACGTCAATGGGAGTTTGTTTTGGCACCAAAATCAACGGGACTTTCCAAAATGTCGTAACAA
CTCCGCCCCATTGACGCAAATGGGCGGTAGGCGTGTACGGTGGGAGGTCTATATAAGCAGAGCTGGTTTA
GTGAACCGTCAGATCCGCTAGCGCTACCGGACTCAGATCTCGAGCTCAAGCTTCGAATTCTGATGAAGTG
GAAAGTGTCTGTTCTCGCCTGCATCCTCCACGTGCGGTTCCCAGGAGCAGAGGCACAGAGCTTTGGTCTG
CTGGATCCCAAACTCTGCTACTTGCTAGATGGAATCCTCTTCATCTACGGAGTCATCATCACAGCCCTGT
ACCTGAGAGCAAAATTCAGCAGGAGTGCAGAGACCGCTGCCAACCTGCAGGACCCCAACCAGCTCTTCAA
TGAGCTCAATCTAGGGCGAAGAGAGGAATTTGACGTCTTGGAGAAGAAGCGGGCTCGGGATCCAGAGATG
GGAGGCAAACAGCAGAGGAGGAGGAACCCCCAGGAAGGCGTATTCAATGCACTGCAGAAAGACAAGATGG
CAGAAGCCTTCAGTGAGATCGGCACAAAAGGCGAGAGGCGGAGAGGCAAGGGGCACGATGGCCTTTTCCA
GGGTCTCAGCACTGCCACCAAGGACACCTTTGATGCCCTGCATATGCAGACCCTGGCCCCTCGCACGGTA
CCGCGGGCCCGGGATCCACCGGTCGCCACCATGGTGAGCAAGGGCGAGGAGCTGTTCACCGGGGTGGTGC
CCATCCTGGTCGAGCTGGACGGCGACGTAAACGGCCACAAGTTCAGCGTGTCCGGCGAGGGCGAGGGCGA
TGCCACCTACGGCAAGCTGACCCTGAAGTTCATCTGCACCACCGGCAAGCTGCCCGTGCCCTGGCCCACC
CTCGTGACCACCCTGACCTACGGCGTGCAGTGCTTCAGCCGCTACCCCGACCACATGAAGCAGCACGACT
TCTTCAAGTCCGCCATGCCCGAAGGCTACGTCCAGGAGCGCACCATCTTCTTCAAGGACGACGGCAACTA
CAAGACCCGCGCCGAGGTGAAGTTCGAGGGCGACACCCTGGTGAACCGCATCGAGCTGAAGGGCATCGAC
TTCAAGGAGGACGGCAACATCCTGGGGCACAAGCTGGAGTACAACTACAACAGCCACAACGTCTATATCA
TGGCCGACAAGCAGAAGAACGGCATCAAGGTGAACTTCAAGATCCGCCACAACATCGAGGACGGCAGCGT
GCAGCTCGCCGACCACTACCAGCAGAACACCCCCATCGGCGACGGCCCCGTGCTGCTGCCCGACAACCAC
TACCTGAGCACCCAGTCCGCCCTGAGCAAAGACCCCAACGAGAAGCGCGATCACATGGTCCTGCTGGAGT
TCGTGACCGCCGCCGGGATCACTCTCGGCATGGACGAGCTGTACAAGTAAAGCGGCCGCGACTCTAGATC
ATAATCAGCCATACCACATTTGTAGAGGTTTTACTTGCTTTAAAAAACCTCCCACACCTCCCCCTGAACC
TGAAACATAAAATGAATGCAATTGTTGTTGTTAACTTGTTTATTGCAGCTTATAATGGTTACAAATAAAG
CAATAGCATCACAAATTTCACAAATAAAGCATTTTTTTCACTGCATTCTAGTTGTGGTTTGTCCAAACTC
ATCAATGTATCTTAAGGCGTAAATTGTAAGCGTTAATATTTTGTTAAAATTCGCGTTAAATTTTTGTTAA
ATCAGCTCATTTTTTAACCAATAGGCCGAAATCGGCAAAATCCCTTATAAATCAAAAGAATAGACCGAGA
TAGGGT
[37 nt withheld, positions 1897-1933]
AAAGAACGTGGACTCCAACGTCAAAGG
[49 nt withheld, positions 1961-2009]
T
[91 nt withheld, positions 2011-2101]
G
[124 nt withheld, positions 2103-2226]
CAGGTGGCACTTTTCGGGGAAATGTGCGCGGAACCCCTATTTGTTTATTTTTCTAAATACATTCAAATAT
GTATCCGCTCATGAGACAATAACCCTGATAAATGCTTCAATAATATTGAAAAAGGAAGAGTCCTGAGGCG
GAAAGAACCAGCTGTGGAATGTGTGTCAGTTAGGGTGTGGAAAGTCCCCAGGCTCCCCAGCAGGCAGAAG
TATGCAAAGCATGCATCTCAATTAGTCAGCAACCAGGTGTGGAAAGTCCCCAGGCTCCCCAGCAGGCAGA
AGTATGCAAAGCATGCATCTCAATTAGTCAGCAACCATAGTCCCGCCCCTAACTCCGCCCATCCCGCCCC
TAACTCCGCCCAGTTCCGCCCATTCTCCGCCCCATGGCTGACTAATTTTTTTTATTTATGCAGAGGCCGA
GGCCGCCTCGGCCTCTGAGCTATTCCAGAAGTAGTGAGGAGGCTTTTTTGGAGGCCTAGGCTTTTGCAAA
GATCGATCAAGAGACAGGATGAGGATCGTTTCGCATGATTGAACAAGATGGATTGCACGCAGGTTCTCCG
GCCGCTTGGGTGGAGAGGCTATTCGGCTATGACTGGGCACAACAGACAATCGGCTGCTCTGATGCCGCCG
TGTTCCGGCTGTCAGCGCAGGGGCGCCCGGTTCTTTTTGTCAAGACCGACCTGTCCGGTGCCCTGAATGA
ACTGCAAGACGAGGCAGCGCGGCTATCGTGGCTGGCCACGACGGGCGTTCCTTGCGCAGCTGTGCTCGAC
GTTGTCACTGAAGCGGGAAGGGACTGGCTGCTATTGGGCGAAGTGCCGGGGCAGGATCTCCTGTCATCTC
ACCTTGCTCCTGCCGAGAAAGTATCCATCATGGCTGATGCAATGCGGCGGCTGCATACGCTTGATCCGGC
TACCTGCCCATTCGACCACCAAGCGAAACATCGCATCGAGCGAGCACGTACTCGGATGGAAGCCGGTCTT
GTCGATCAGGATGATCTGGACGAAGAGCATCAGGGGCTCGCGCCAGCCGAACTGTTCGCCAGGCTCAAGG
CGAGCATGCCCGACGGCGAGGATCTCGTCGTGACCCATGGCGATGCCTGCTTGCCGAATATCATGGTGGA
AAATGGCCGCTTTTCTGGATTCATCGACTGTGGCCGGCTGGGTGTGGCGGACCGCTATCAGGACATAGCG
TTGGCTACCCGTGATATTGCTGAAGAGCTTGGCGGCGAATGGGCTGACCGCTTCCTCGTGCTTTACGGTA
TCGCCGCTCCCGATTCGCAGCGCATCGCCTTCTATCGCCTTCTTGACGAGTTCTTCTGAGCGGGACTCTG
GGGTTCGAAATGACCGACCAAGCGACGCCCAACCTGCCATCACGAGATTTCGATTCCACCGCCGCCTTCT
ATGAAAGGTTGGGCTTCGGAATCGTTTTCCGGGACGCCGGCTGGATGATCCTCCAGCGCGGGGATCTCAT
GCTGGAGTTCTTCGCCCACCCTAGGGGGAGGCTAACTGAAACACGGAAGGAGACAATACCGGAAGGAACC
CGCGCTATGACGGCAATAAAAAGACAGAATAAAACGCACGGTGTTGGGTCGTTTGTTCATAAACGCGGGG
TTCGGTCCCAGGGCTGGCACTCTGTCGATACCCCACCGAGACCCCATTGGGGCCAATACGCCCGCGTTTC
TTCCTTTTCCCCACCCCACCCCCCAAGTTCGGGTGAAGGCCCAGGGCTCGCAGCCAACGTCGGGGCGGCA
GGCCCTGCCATAGCCTCAGGTTACTCATATATACTTTAGATTGATTTAAAACTTCATTTTTAATTTAAAA
GGATCTAGGTGAAGATCCTTTTTGATAATCTCATGACCAAAATCCCTTAACGTGAGTTTTCGTTCCACTG
AGCGTCAGACCCCGTAGAAAAGATCAAAGGATCTTCTTGAGATCCTTTTTTTCTGCGCGTAATCTGCTGC
TTGCAAACAAAAAAACCACCGCTACCAGCGGTGGTTTGTTTGCCGGATCAAGAGCTACCAACTCTTTTTC
CGAAGGTAACTGGCTTCAGCAGAGCGCAGATACCAAATACTGTTCTTCTAGTGTAGCCGTAGTTAGGCCA
CCACTTCAAGAACTCTGTAGCACCGCCTACATACCTCGCTCTGCTAATCCTGTTACCAGTGGCTGCTGCC
AGTGGCGATAAGTCGTGTCTTACCGGGTTGGACTCAAGACGATAGTTACCGGATAAGGCGCAGCGGTCGG
GCTGAACGGGGGGTTCGTGCACACAGCCCAGCTTGGAGCGAACGACCTACACCGAACTGAGATACCTACA
GCGTGAGCTATGAGAAAGCGCCACGCTTCCCGAAGGGAGAAAGGCGGACAGGTATCCGGTAAGCGGCAGG
GTCGGAACAGGAGAGCGCACGAGGGAGCTTCCAGGGGGAAACGCCTGGTATCTTTATAGTCCTGTCGGGT
TTCGCCACCTCTGACTTGAGCGTCGATTTTTGTGATGCTCGTCAGGGGGGCGGAGCCTATGGAAAAACGC
CAGCAACGCGGCCTTTTTACGGTTCCTGGCCTTTTGCTGGCCTTTTGCTCACATGTTCTTTCCTGCGTTA
TCCCCTGATTCTGTGGATAACCGTATTACCGCCATGCATTAGTTATTAATAGTAATCAATTACGGGGTCA
TTAGTTCATAGCCCATATATGGAGTTCCGCGTTACATAACTTACGGTAAATGGCCCGCCTGGCTGACCGC
CCAACGACCCCCGCCCATTGACGTCAATAATGACGTATGTTCCCATAGTAACGCCAATAGGGACTTTCCA
TTGACGTCAATGGGTGGAGTATTTACGGTAAACTGCCCACTTGGCAGTACATCAAGTGTATCATATGCCA
AGTACGCCCCCTATTGACGTCAATGACGGTAAATGGCCCGCCTGGCATTATGCCCAGTACATGACCTTAT
GGGACTTTCCTACTTGGCAGTACATCTACGTATTAGTCATCGCTATTACCATG
